>Addgene plasmid #78167 | arr3a | addgene partial sequence | sequence record 150489 | M13pUC-Fwd 5'-CCCAGTCACGACGTTGTAAAACG-3'
ATTGGGCCCTCTAGATGCATGCTCGAGCGGCCGCCAGTGTGATGGATATCTGCAGAATTCGGCTTATGGC
TGACAAAGTTTACAAGAAGACCAGTGGAAATGGCCAGCTTACTCTTTACCTCGGTAAGAGAGACTATGTT
GACCATGTGGACGTAGTCGACGCTGTTGAGGGCGCTGTGAAAATTGACCCTGCAGATCTCGGAGACAAAA
AAGTTTGGGTTCAGCTGGCCTGTGCTTTCCGCTATGGCCGTGAAGACCTGGACGTGATTGGACTTTCCTT
CAGAAAAGACATCTGGATTCAGCACATACAGCTCTACCCTGAAGCAGGACACAAACCCACCCTGACCGAG
ATGCACAACACTCTCCTGAAGAAAGCTGGAGAGCAGGGCCATCCCTTCACTTTCAATATTCCTACCAACC
TTCCCTGCTCTGTTACACTTCAGCCTGGGCCAGACGACAAAGGAAAAGCTTGCGGCGTTGACTTCGAGGT
TAAAGCCTACGTGGCCAAATCAGCCGATGACCCCGATGAGAAAGTTGACAAGAAGGATACCTGCCGACTT
GTCATTCGTAAAATCCAGTTTGCACCTGATAACACAGGATCTGGACAGAAAGCCGAGCTCTGCAAGAGCT
TCATGATGTCTGATAAGCCTGTTCTTCTGGAAGCCTCTCTGGAAA
