>Addgene plasmid #78167 | arr3a | addgene partial sequence | sequence record 150509 | M13-Rev 5'-CAGGAAACAGCTATGACC-3'
ATACTCAAGCTATGCATCAAGCTTGGTACCGAGCTCGGATCCACTAGTAACGGCCGCCAGTGTGCTGGAA
TTCGGCTTGCCCTGTGGAATCTGATATGGCCGTTCAGTCTTTGGGTTTGGGGTGCATGAGGGTCAGAGGC
AGCTCTACTGTCACATCACTTGCTGTCAGGCCTCCAAGCAGACCTCCGCCTGATACCATGAGGTTAACCT
TGATCTTGTAGGACACCAGGATTCCCAACATCTCCTTATCCATACCTGTTCTTATTATAGTGGTTGAGGC
CAGATTGGTGTCTTCATCTTTAAGCCTGCCGTCCAGCGCCAGGCCACGTTTCTCCTTGTTGTTTGCCAGT
AAAGGAGTAATATCAAGGGACTTTTCAAAAGACGAATTGGCTTCTACAGTTTCTCCGAACTCTTCAGTCA
GCACATTTTTGGTGTATTTGTCAGCTGAGTACAGGACGACGTCTGTGGTTTGGTCAACTGTAACCCTTAT
TCTCTTCACAACTTTGTTGGTCTCGTTCTTGATCTTGATATTGACAGGAATTGGATCCCCATGGTAGTAG
ATCTCCTTTTCCAGAGAGGCTTCCAGAAGAACAGGCTTATCAGACATCATGAAGCTCTTGCAGAGCTCGG
CTTTCTGTCCAGATCCTGTGTTATCAGGTGCAAACTGGATTTTACGAATGACAAGTCGGCAGGTATCCTT
CTTGTCAACTTTCTCATCGGGGTCATCGGCTGATTTGGCCACGTAGGCTTTAACCTCGAAGTCAACGCCG
CAAGCTTT
