[The description below was written by a language model from this plasmid's Addgene catalogue record.]
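Description:
arr3a is a bacterial cloning plasmid carrying a zebrafish (Danio rerio) arr3a sequence, which encodes a cone arrestin, inserted into the commercial pCRII-TOPO backbone by TOPO cloning. The insert is recorded as 1089 bp in a 3973 bp backbone, giving a total size of 5062 bp. The plasmid is maintained at high copy number in standard E. coli cloning strains and is selected with ampicillin. The gene annotation on the record also lists the paralogue arr3b alongside arr3a, but the insert name and stated purpose both identify the cloned sequence as arr3a.

No feature table accompanies the record, so the individual elements of the vector are not documented here, and neither the orientation of the insert nor whether it represents the complete coding sequence is stated. As a general matter, pCRII-TOPO is a PCR-product cloning vector rather than a eukaryotic expression vector. Its cloning site is flanked by opposing bacteriophage promoters (SP6 and T7), which allow in vitro transcription of either strand of the insert, and constructs of this type are commonly used as templates for sense and antisense riboprobes for in situ hybridisation or as a sequence-verified source for subcloning. The record itself gives no specific application beyond holding zebrafish arr3a in this vector. The associated publication concerns the role of cone arrestin in the high temporal resolution of cone vision in zebrafish larvae, which fits use of the clone as a gene-specific reagent in studies of photoreceptor function.
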