Addgene plasmid #78167: arr3a
Purpose: zf arr3a in pCRII-TOPO
Depositing lab: Stephan Neuhauss. Depositing organization: University of Zurich. Publication: Cone arrestin confers cone vision of high temporal resolution in zebrafish larvae. Renninger SL, Gesemann M, Neuhauss SC. Eur J Neurosci. 2011 Feb;33(4):658-67. doi: 10.1111/j.1460-9568.2010.07574.x. Epub 2011 Feb 8. PubMed 21299656.
Backbone
  Vector backbone: pcRII-TOPO
  Backbone manufacturer: invitrogen
  Backbone size w/o insert (bp): 3973
  Total vector size (bp): 5062
Growth in bacteria
  Bacterial resistance: Ampicillin, 100 μg/mL
  Growth temperature: 37°C
  Growth strain: DH5alpha
  Copy number: High Copy
Gene/Insert
  Gene/Insert name: arr3a
  Species: D. rerio (zebrafish)
  Insert size (bp): 1089
  Entrez Gene: arr3a (a.k.a. arr3l, c-arrestin, zgc:92697); arr3b (a.k.a. arr3, si:bz46j2.6, zgc:73331)
  Cloning method: TOPO Cloning
  Sequencing primers: 5′ ATGGCTGACAAAGTTTACAAG
Terms and licenses: Academic/Nonprofit Terms; Industry Terms: Not Available to Industry
How to cite: arr3a was a gift from Stephan Neuhauss (Addgene plasmid # 78167 ; http://n2t.net/addgene:78167 ; RRID:Addgene_78167)
